>Addgene plasmid #71156 | pSGE_710_S2-2-twi_dCP | depositor full sequence | sequence record 127083 | Full Sequence
CTAGAGTCGGGGCGGCCGGCCGCTTCGAGCAGACATGATAAGATACATTGATGAGTTTGGACAAACCACA
ACTAGAATGCAGTGAAAAAAATGCTTTATTTGTGAAATTTGTGATGCTATTGCTTTATTTGTAACCATTA
TAAGCTGCAATAAACAAGTTAACAACAACAATTGCATTCATTTTATGTTTCAGGTTCAGGGGGAGGTGTG
GGAGGTTTTTTAAAGCAAGTAAAACCTCTACAAATGTGGTAAAATCGATAAGGATCCGTCGACCGATGCC
CTTGAGAGCCTTCAACCCAGTCAGCTCCTTCCGGTGGGCGCGGGGCATGACTATCGTCGCCGCACTTATG
ACTGTCTTCTTTATCATGCAACTCGTAGGACAGGTGCCGGCAGCGCTCTTCCGCTTCCTCGCTCACTGAC
TCGCTGCGCTCGGTCGTTCGGCTGCGGCGAGCGGTATCAGCTCACTCAAAGGCGGTAATACGGTTATCCA
CAGAATCAGGGGATAACGCAGGAAAGAACATGTGAGCAAAAGGCCAGCAAAAGGCCAGGAACCGTAAAAA
GGCCGCGTTGCTGGCGTTTTTCCATAGGCTCCGCCCCCCTGACGAGCATCACAAAAATCGACGCTCAAGT
CAGAGGTGGCGAAACCCGACAGGACTATAAAGATACCAGGCGTTTCCCCCTGGAAGCTCCCTCGTGCGCT
CTCCTGTTCCGACCCTGCCGCTTACCGGATACCTGTCCGCCTTTCTCCCTTCGGGAAGCGTGGCGCTTTC
TCATAGCTCACGCTGTAGGTATCTCAGTTCGGTGTAGGTCGTTCGCTCCAAGCTGGGCTGTGTGCACGAA
CCCCCCGTTCAGCCCGACCGCTGCGCCTTATCCGGTAACTATCGTCTTGAGTCCAACCCGGTAAGACACG
ACTTATCGCCACTGGCAGCAGCCACTGGTAACAGGATTAGCAGAGCGAGGTATGTAGGCGGTGCTACAGA
GTTCTTGAAGTGGTGGCCTAACTACGGCTACACTAGAAGAACAGTATTTGGTATCTGCGCTCTGCTGAAG
CCAGTTACCTTCGGAAAAAGAGTTGGTAGCTCTTGATCCGGCAAACAAACCACCGCTGGTAGCGGTGGTT
TTTTTGTTTGCAAGCAGCAGATTACGCGCAGAAAAAAAGGATCTCAAGAAGATCCTTTGATCTTTTCTAC
GGGGTCTGACGCTCAGTGGAACGAAAACTCACGTTAAGGGATTTTGGTCATGAGATTATCAAAAAGGATC
TTCACCTAGATCCTTTTAAATTAAAAATGAAGTTTTAAATCAATCTAAAGTATATATGAGTAAACTTGGT
CTGACAGTTACCAATGCTTAATCAGTGAGGCACCTATCTCAGCGATCTGTCTATTTCGTTCATCCATAGT
TGCCTGACTCCCCGTCGTGTAGATAACTACGATACGGGAGGGCTTACCATCTGGCCCCAGTGCTGCAATG
ATACCGCGAGACCCACGCTCACCGGCTCCAGATTTATCAGCAATAAACCAGCCAGCCGGAAGGGCCGAGC
GCAGAAGTGGTCCTGCAACTTTATCCGCCTCCATCCAGTCTATTAATTGTTGCCGGGAAGCTAGAGTAAG
TAGTTCGCCAGTTAATAGTTTGCGCAACGTTGTTGCCATTGCTACAGGCATCGTGGTGTCACGCTCGTCG
TTTGGTATGGCTTCATTCAGCTCCGGTTCCCAACGATCAAGGCGAGTTACATGATCCCCCATGTTGTGCA
AAAAAGCGGTTAGCTCCTTCGGTCCTCCGATCGTTGTCAGAAGTAAGTTGGCCGCAGTGTTATCACTCAT
GGTTATGGCAGCACTGCATAATTCTCTTACTGTCATGCCATCCGTAAGATGCTTTTCTGTGACTGGTGAG
TACTCAACCAAGTCATTCTGAGAATAGTGTATGCGGCGACCGAGTTGCTCTTGCCCGGCGTCAATACGGG
ATAATACCGCGCCACATAGCAGAACTTTAAAAGTGCTCATCATTGGAAAACGTTCTTCGGGGCGAAAACT
CTCAAGGATCTTACCGCTGTTGAGATCCAGTTCGATGTAACCCACTCGTGCACCCAACTGATCTTCAGCA
TCTTTTACTTTCACCAGCGTTTCTGGGTGAGCAAAAACAGGAAGGCAAAATGCCGCAAAAAAGGGAATAA
GGGCGACACGGAAATGTTGAATACTCATACTCTTCCTTTTTCAATATTATTGAAGCATTTATCAGGGTTA
TTGTCTCATGAGCGGATACATATTTGAATGTATTTAGAAAAATAAACAAATAGGGGTTCCGCGCACATTT
CCCCGAAAAGTGCCACCTG
[124 nt withheld, positions 2330-2453]
C
[91 nt withheld, positions 2455-2545]
A
[49 nt withheld, positions 2547-2595]
CCTTTGACGTTGGAGTCCACGTTCTTT
[37 nt withheld, positions 2623-2659]
ACCCTATCTCGGTCTATTCTTTTGATTTATAAGGGATTTTGCCGATTTCGGCCTATTGGTTAAAAAATGA
GCTGATTTAACAAAAATTTAACGCGAATTTTAACAAAATATTAACGCTTACAATTTGCCATTCGCCATTC
AGGCTGCGCAACTGTTGGGAAGGGCGATCGGTGCGGGCCTCTTCGCTATTACGCCAGCCCAAGCTACCAT
GATAAGTAAGTAATATTAAGGTACGGGAGGTACTTGGAGCGGCCGCAATAAAATATCTTTATTTTCATTA
CATCTGTGTGTTGGTTTTTTGTGTGAATCGATAGTACTAACATACGCTCTCCATCAAAACAAAACGAAAC
AAAACAAACTAGCAAAATAGGCTGTCCCCAGTGCAAGTGCAGGTGCCAGAACATTTCTCTATCGATAGGT
ACCACAAGTTTGTACAAAAAAGCAGGCTCCGAATTCGCCCTTAATGAATGTTTTCCAAACCTATATTAGT
CAGTATATTTGGCCTATATATCAGTAAACAAATAAATAGCTAAACGGTAGATTGTTGAAAATAATATCGC
AATACGCCACTGTTCATAACAGAAGCAGAAGTTCGATGCCGGCAGGGAATGAATGCGAATTAAGCAATCG
GAGTACTGTCCTCCGAGTATGCAAATATGAAGCGCAACAATTATAACACGCTCTTTTGTTGATATTCTTT
GTTTGAACTGCGACTGATAAAGATAAAGCTGAAAACGTGCCCGGAGTACTGTCCTCCGAGCGGCTTCTCA
TATCTATTTATAGCGGTTTTATTGCAGCACAGCCGGAGTACTGTCCTCCGAGTTGTGTCGCTCTTCTCCA
TCCTCCTTTGCTACTATTTTCATCTCATACGTGACTAGGCACGCATAGCATGGGAAGTGGTAGCCCTGTT
GCACAGTGCTTAACAACACTAAGTTTTCTGCTCTATGTTGTTGCTGTTTCAAAGGGCGAATTCGACCCAG
CTTTCTTGTACAAAGTGGTAGATCTGCGATCGAGCTCGCCCGGGGATCGAGCGCAGCGGTATAAAAGGGC
GCGGGGTGGCTGAGAGCATCAGTTGTGAATGAATGTTCGAGCCGAGCAGACGTGCCGCTGCCTTCGTTAA
TATCCTTTGAATAAGCCAACTTTGAATCACAAGACGCATACCAAACGGCATTCCGGTACTGTTGGTAAAG
CCACCATGGAAGACGCCAAAAACATAAAGAAAGGCCCGGCGCCATTCTATCCGCTGGAAGATGGAACCGC
TGGAGAGCAACTGCATAAGGCTATGAAGAGATACGCCCTGGTTCCTGGAACAATTGCTTTTACAGATGCA
CATATCGAGGTGGACATCACTTACGCTGAGTACTTCGAAATGTCCGTTCGGTTGGCAGAAGCTATGAAAC
GATATGGGCTGAATACAAATCACAGAATCGTCGTATGCAGTGAAAACTCTCTTCAATTCTTTATGCCGGT
GTTGGGCGCGTTATTTATCGGAGTTGCAGTTGCGCCCGCGAACGACATTTATAATGAACGTGAATTGCTC
AACAGTATGGGCATTTCGCAGCCTACCGTGGTGTTCGTTTCCAAAAAGGGGTTGCAAAAAATTTTGAACG
TGCAAAAAAAGCTCCCAATCATCCAAAAAATTATTATCATGGATTCTAAAACGGATTACCAGGGATTTCA
GTCGATGTACACGTTCGTCACATCTCATCTACCTCCCGGTTTTAATGAATACGATTTTGTGCCAGAGTCC
TTCGATAGGGACAAGACAATTGCACTGATCATGAACTCCTCTGGATCTACTGGTCTGCCTAAAGGTGTCG
CTCTGCCTCATAGAACTGCCTGCGTGAGATTCTCGCATGCCAGAGATCCTATTTTTGGCAATCAAATCAT
TCCGGATACTGCGATTTTAAGTGTTGTTCCATTCCATCACGGTTTTGGAATGTTTACTACACTCGGATAT
TTGATATGTGGATTTCGAGTCGTCTTAATGTATAGATTTGAAGAAGAGCTGTTTCTGAGGAGCCTTCAGG
ATTACAAGATTCAAAGTGCGCTGCTGGTGCCAACCCTATTCTCCTTCTTCGCCAAAAGCACTCTGATTGA
CAAATACGATTTATCTAATTTACACGAAATTGCTTCTGGTGGCGCTCCCCTCTCTAAGGAAGTCGGGGAA
GCGGTTGCCAAGAGGTTCCATCTGCCAGGTATCAGGCAAGGATATGGGCTCACTGAGACTACATCAGCTA
TTCTGATTACACCCGAGGGGGATGATAAACCGGGCGCGGTCGGTAAAGTTGTTCCATTTTTTGAAGCGAA
GGTTGTGGATCTGGATACCGGGAAAACGCTGGGCGTTAATCAAAGAGGCGAACTGTGTGTGAGAGGTCCT
ATGATTATGTCCGGTTATGTAAACAATCCGGAAGCGACCAACGCCTTGATTGACAAGGATGGATGGCTAC
ATTCTGGAGACATAGCTTACTGGGACGAAGACGAACACTTCTTCATCGTTGACCGCCTGAAGTCTCTGAT
TAAGTACAAAGGCTATCAGGTGGCTCCCGCTGAATTGGAATCCATCTTGCTCCAACACCCCAACATCTTC
GACGCAGGTGTCGCAGGTCTTCCCGACGATGACGCCGGTGAACTTCCCGCCGCCGTTGTTGTTTTGGAGC
ACGGAAAGACGATGACGGAAAAAGAGATCGTGGATTACGTCGCCAGTCAAGTAACAACCGCGAAAAAGTT
GCGCGGAGGAGTTGTGTTTGTGGACGAAGTACCGAAAGGTCTTACCGGAAAACTCGACGCAAGAAAAATC
AGAGAGATCCTCATAAAGGCCAAGAAGGGCGGAAAGATCGCCGTGTAATT
Features (pLannotate 1.2.2; 16 found; start..end, strand, type, name):
     39..160     -  polyA_signal   SV40 poly(A) signal: SV40 polyadenylation signal
    183..251     -  CDS            large T antigen (fragment): large T antigen from SV40 (simian virus 40)
    267..399     +  CDS            TcR (fragment): tetracycline efflux protein; tet; confers resistance to tetracycline
    579..1167    -  rep_origin     ori: high-copy-number ColE1/pMB1/pBR322/pUC origin of replication
   1338..2198    -  CDS            AmpR: β-lactamase; bla; confers resistance to ampicillin, carbenicillin, and related antibiotics
   2199..2303    -  promoter       AmpR promoter: bla
   2330..2758    +  rep_origin     f1 ori (sequence partly withheld): f1 bacteriophage origin of replication; arrow indicates direction of (+) strand synthesis
   2790..2857    -  CDS            lacZα (fragment): LacZα fragment of β-galactosidase; lacZ fragment
   2916..2964    +  polyA_signal   poly(A) signal: synthetic polyadenylation signal
   2978..3069    +  misc_feature   pause site: RNA polymerase II transcriptional pause signal from the human α2 globin gene
   3083..3107    +  protein_bind   attB1: mutant version of attB; recombination site for the Gateway® BP reaction BP Clonase™
   3288..3306    +  protein_bind   5X UAS (fragment): five tandem copies of the "ScaI site" 17-mer CGGAGTACTGTCCTCCG, an upstream activating sequence (UAS) that efficiently binds yeast Gal4 (Webster et al., 1988; Pfeiffer et al., 2010) GAL4
   3401..3422    +  protein_bind   5X UAS (fragment): five tandem copies of the "ScaI site" 17-mer CGGAGTACTGTCCTCCG, an upstream activating sequence (UAS) that efficiently binds yeast Gal4 (Webster et al., 1988; Pfeiffer et al., 2010) GAL4
   3463..3481    +  protein_bind   5X UAS (fragment): five tandem copies of the "ScaI site" 17-mer CGGAGTACTGTCCTCCG, an upstream activating sequence (UAS) that efficiently binds yeast Gal4 (Webster et al., 1988; Pfeiffer et al., 2010) GAL4
   3634..3658    -  protein_bind   attB2: mutant version of attB; recombination site for the Gateway® BP reaction BP Clonase™
   3855..5507    +  CDS            luciferase: firefly luciferase; luc+; enhanced luc+ version of the luciferase gene
