[The description below was written by a language model from this plasmid's Addgene catalogue record and pLannotate feature annotations shown in this document.]
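Description:
pSGE_710_S2-2-twi_dCP is a firefly luciferase reporter plasmid for insect cell expression. The record lists its backbone as unknown, although the annotated sequence (about 5.5 kb) has the general layout of a promoter-less luciferase reporter vector. It is propagated in E. coli from a high-copy ColE1/pUC-type origin under ampicillin selection (AmpR with its bla promoter) and also carries an f1 phage origin. Short fragments annotated as TcR, lacZα and SV40 large T antigen appear to be non-functional remnants of vector sequence rather than working parts.

The payload is a synthetic regulatory insert, 710_S2-2-twi_dCP, introduced by Gateway cloning and flanked by attB1 and attB2 sites. Within this roughly 550 bp interval the annotation detects three separate matches to Gal4-binding UAS motifs, so a Gal4 DNA-binding-domain fusion protein could be recruited to the element. The rest of the insert is not annotated, and the record does not explain the components implied by its name. Downstream, the catalogue states that the Drosophila synthetic core promoter (DSCP) drives transcription, though it is not called in the feature table and presumably lies in the gap between attB2 and the luc+ coding sequence. An SV40 polyadenylation signal is annotated on the opposite strand just beyond the luciferase end on the circular map. Upstream of attB1, a synthetic poly(A) signal and an RNA polymerase II pause site insulate the reporter from read-through transcription originating in the backbone. The stated purpose is simply a luciferase reporter. The design fits assays in which luciferase output from a defined regulatory context and core promoter is measured in transfected Drosophila cells, including when regulators are tethered through the UAS sites.
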