Addgene plasmid #71156: pSGE_710_S2-2-twi_dCP
Purpose: Luciferase reporter
Depositing lab: Alexander Stark. Depositing organization: Research Institute of Molecular Pathology (IMP). Publication: Transcriptional regulators form diverse groups with context-dependent regulatory functions. Stampfel G, Kazmar T, Frank O, Wienerroither S, Reiter F, Stark A. Nature. 2015 Nov 9. doi: 10.1038/nature15545. PubMed 26550828.
Backbone
  Vector backbone: unknown
  Vector type: Insect Expression, Luciferase
Growth in bacteria
  Bacterial resistance: Ampicillin, 100 μg/mL
  Growth temperature: 37°C
  Growth strain: DH5alpha
  Copy number: High Copy
Gene/Insert
  Gene/Insert name: 710_S2-2-twi_dCP
  Species: Synthetic
  Promoter: DSCP Drosophila synthetic core promoter
  Tag / fusion protein: luciferase (C terminal on backbone)
  Cloning method: Gateway Cloning
  Sequencing primers: 5′ RVprimer3; 3′ LucNRev
Terms and licenses: Academic/Nonprofit Terms; Industry Terms: Not Available to Industry
How to cite: pSGE_710_S2-2-twi_dCP was a gift from Alexander Stark (Addgene plasmid # 71156 ; http://n2t.net/addgene:71156 ; RRID:Addgene_71156)
