>Addgene plasmid #71156 | pSGE_710_S2-2-twi_dCP | addgene partial sequence | sequence record 129030 | LucNRev 5'-CCTTATGCAGTTGCTCTCC-3'
TGGCGCCGGGCCTTTCTTTATGTTTTTGGCGTCTTCCATGGTGGCTTTACCAACAGTACCGGAATGCCGT
TTGGTATGCGTCTTGTGATTCAAAGTTGGCTTATTCAAAGGATATTAACGAAGGCAGCGGCACGTCTGCT
CGGCTCGAACATTCATTCACAACTGATGCTCTCAGCCACCCCGCGCCCTTTTATACCGCTGCGCTCGATC
CCCGGGCGAGCTCGATCGCAGATCTACCACTTTGTACAAGAAAGCTGGGTCGAATTCGCCCTTTGAAACA
GCAACAACATAGAGCAGAAAACTTAGTGTTGTTAAGCACTGTGCAACAGGGCTACCACTTCCCATGCTAT
GCGTGCCTAGTCACGTATGAGATGAAAATAGTAGCAAAGGAGGATGGAGAAGAGCGACACAACTCGGAGG
ACAGTACTCCGGCTGTGCTGCAATAAAACCGCTATAAATAGATATGAGAAGCCGCTCGGAGGACAGTACT
CCGGGCACGTTTTCAGCTTTATCTTTATCAGTCGCAGTTCAAACAAAGAATATCAACAAAAGAGCGTGTT
ATAATTGTTGCGCTTCATATTTGCATACTCGGAGGACAGTACTCCGATTGCTTAATTCGCATTCATTCCC
TGCCGGCATCGAACTTCTGCTTCTGTTATGAACAGTGGCGTATTGCGATATTATTTTCAACAATCTACCG
TTTAGCTATTTATTTGTTTACTGATATATAGGCCAAATATACTGACTAATATAGGTTTGGAAAACATTCA
TTAAGGGCGAATTCGGAGCCTGCTTTTTTGTACAAACTTGTGGTACCTATCGATAGAGAAA
