>Addgene plasmid #71156 | pSGE_710_S2-2-twi_dCP | addgene partial sequence | sequence record 129031 | RVprimer3 5'-CTAGCAAAATAGGCTGTCCC-3'
CGATGGTACCACAAGTTTGTACAAAAAAGCAGGCTCCGAATTCGCCCTTAATGAATGTTTTCCAAACCTA
TATTAGTCAGTATATTTGGCCTATATATCAGTAAACAAATAAATAGCTAAACGGTAGATTGTTGAAAATA
ATATCGCAATACGCCACTGTTCATAACAGAAGCAGAAGTTCGATGCCGGCAGGGAATGAATGCGAATTAA
GCAATCGGAGTACTGTCCTCCGAGTATGCAAATATGAAGCGCAACAATTATAACACGCTCTTTTGTTGAT
ATTCTTTGTTTGAACTGCGACTGATAAAGATAAAGCTGAAAACGTGCCCGGAGTACTGTCCTCCGAGCGG
CTTCTCATATCTATTTATAGCGGTTTTATTGCAGCACAGCCGGAGTACTGTCCTCCGAGTTGTGTCGCTC
TTCTCCATCCTCCTTTGCTACTATTTTCATCTCATACGTGACTAGGCACGCATAGCATGGGAAGTGGTAG
CCCTGTTGCACAGTGCTTAACAACACTAAGTTTTCTGCTCTATGTTGTTGCTGTTTCAAAGGGCGAATTC
GACCCAGCTTTCTTGTACAAAGTGGTAGATCTGCGATCGAGCTCGCCCGGGGATCGAGCGCAGCGGTATA
AAAGGGCGCGGGGTGGCTGAGAGCATCAGTTGTGAATGAATGTTCGAGCCGAGCAGACGTGCCGCTGCCT
TCGTTAATATCCTTTGAATAAGCCAACTTTGAATCACAAGACGCATACCAAACGGCATTCCGGTACTGTT
GGTAAAGCCACCATGGAAGACGCCAAAAACATAAAGAAAGGCCCGGCGCCATTCTATCCGCTGGAA
